>Addgene plasmid #230206 | AiP12343 - pAAV-AiE0354m-minRho-SYFP2-10aa-H2B-WPRE3-BGHpA (Alias: CN2343) | addgene full sequence | sequence record 473513 | Addgene NGS Result
CCTGCAGGCAGCTGCGCGCTCGCTCGCTCACTGAGGCCGCCCGGGCGTCGGGCGACCTTTGGTCGCCCGG
CCTCAGTGAGCGAGCGAGCGCGCAGAGAGGGAGTGGCCAACTCCATCACTAGGGGTTCCTGCGGCCGCAC
GCGTAGATTCCTCACCCCCAAGAAGTATTTAAGCAGTTGAGATGTGGCCCCCAGTCCCTCCCTTGAACTC
GACCTCGGCAATGTGAACCACAAAGCCCTGCAGTTGGAGGCTGCCGAGGTCTATTCACAGATGAAATTTT
GGAAATGTGTTTTGTTTGCCTGTGCATAAATACGCCCAAGCATACTATCGATACTTTTAGGTACAGGCTT
TTGTGCCTACTGGTAAGCAGTCATTTGCCGGGGCAATTAACCATCTGCACTTTATTATCAGGGTGCAGCT
GGCTAATGATGCTCAGTGCCACGGGGCAGGATCAGCTTCTCATCTGCACAGGAACTGTATTCACAGCAAA
GGACATTGACCTTTAACAATGAATCTTTAAATTTAACCGGGTCCCCCAGAGATCACCGCACACAAGGTTT
CATTGTGTTTCGATCTGAGGTGAGATTCAAATGTGGGCCGTGGGATTCCTGTTTTGGGTAGAGCGGTTAA
CACAGAACAGTAGGATAGGTCAGCAATTATCAGCCAAGAACAAAGGAGAACCCTGATGCTCAGTCTGAGC
TCGATTCAGCCGGGAGCTTAGGGAGGGGAGGTCACTTCATAAGGGCTTGGGGGGGGAGTTGGAGCCACGA
GTCGTCCAGCCGGAGCCCCGTGTGGCTGTGCTCCGGCCTCAGAAGCATCCCCGGATCCTTCGAAGCTAGC
GCTACCGGTCGCCACCATGGTGAGCAAGGGCGAGGAGCTGTTCACCGGGGTGGTGCCCATCCTGGTCGAG
CTGGACGGCGACGTAAACGGCCACAAGTTCAGCGTGTCCGGCGAGGGCGAGGGCGATGCCACCTACGGCA
AGCTGACCCTGAAGCTGATCTGCACCACCGGCAAGCTGCCCGTGCCCTGGCCCACCCTCGTGACCACCCT
GGGCTACGGCGTGCAGTGCTTCGCCCGCTACCCCGACCACATGAAGCAGCACGACTTCTTCAAGTCCGCC
ATGCCCGAAGGCTACGTCCAGGAGCGCACCATCTTCTTCAAGGACGACGGCAACTACAAGACCCGCGCCG
AGGTGAAGTTCGAGGGCGACACCCTGGTGAACCGCATCGAGCTGAAGGGCATCGACTTCAAGGAGGACGG
CAACATCCTGGGGCACAAGCTGGAGTACAACTACAACAGCCACAACGTCTATATCACCGCCGACAAGCAG
AAGAACGGCATCAAGGCCAACTTCAAGATCCGCCACAACATCGAGGACGGCGGCGTGCAGCTCGCCGACC
ACTACCAGCAGAACACCCCCATCGGCGACGGCCCCGTGCTGCTGCCCGACAACCACTACCTGAGCTACCA
GTCCAAGCTGAGCAAAGACCCCAACGAGAAGCGCGATCACATGGTCCTGCTGGAGTTCGTGACCGCCGCC
GGGATCACTCTCGGCATGGACGAGCTGTACAAGTCCGGACTCAGATCTGGAGGCTCCGGAGGCCCAGAGC
CAGCGAAGTCTGCTCCCGCCCCGAAAAAGGGCTCCAAGAAGGCGGTGACTAAGGCGCAGAAGAAAGGCGG
CAAGAAGCGCAAGCGCAGCCGCAAGGAGAGCTATTCCATCTATGTGTATAAGGTTCTGAAGCAGGTCCAC
CCTGACACCGGCATTTCGTCCAAGGCCATGGGCATCATGAACTCGTTTGTGAACGACATTTTCGAGCGCA
TCGCAGGTGAGGCTTCCCGCCTGGCGCATTACAACAAGCGCTCGACCATCACCTCCAGGGAGATCCAGAC
GGCCGTGCGCCTGCTGCTGCCTGGGGAGTTGGCCAAGCACGCCGTGTCCGAGGGTACTAAGGCCATCACC
AAGTACACCAGCGCTAAGTAATGAGTCGACGGCGCGCCCCTGCAGGGAATTCGATATCATAATCAACCTC
TGGATTACAAAATTTGTGAAAGATTGACTGGTATTCTTAACTATGTTGCTCCTTTTACGCTATGTGGATA
CGCTGCTTTAATGCCTTTGTATCATGCTATTGCTTCCCGTATGGCTTTCATTTTCTCCTCCTTGTATAAA
TCCTGGTTAGTTCTTGCCACGGCGGAACTCATCGCCGCCTGCCTTGCCCGCTGCTGGACAGGGGCTCGGC
TGTTGGGCACTGACAATTCCGTGGCTCGAGAGATCTTCGACTGTGCCTTCTAGTTGCCAGCCATCTGTTG
TTTGCCCCTCCCCCGTGCCTTCCTTGACCCTGGAAGGTGCCACTCCCACTGTCCTTTCCTAATAAAATGA
GGAAATTGCATCGCATTGTCTGAGTAGGTGTCATTCTATTCTGGGGGGTGGGGTGGGGCAGGACAGCAAG
GGGGAGGATTGGGAAGACAATAGCAGGCATGAGATCTCACGTGCGGACCGAGCGGCCGCAGGAACCCCTA
GTGATGGAGTTGGCCACTCCCTCTCTGCGCGCTCGCTCGCTCACTGAGGCCGGGCGACCAAAGGTCGCCC
GACGCCCGGGCTTTGCCCGGGCGGCCTCAGTGAGCGAGCGAGCGCGCAGCTGCCTGCAGGGGCGCCTGAT
GCGGTATTTTCTCCTTACGCATCTGTGCGGTATTTCACACCGCATA
[95 nt withheld, positions 2707-2801]
T
[46 nt withheld, positions 2803-2848]
C
[141 nt withheld, positions 2850-2990]
CCTTTGACGTTGGAGTCCACGTTCTTT
[37 nt withheld, positions 3018-3054]
ACTCTATCTCGGGCTATTCTTTTGATTTATAAGGGATTTTGCCGATTTCGGTCTATTGGTTAAAAAATGA
GCTGATTTAACAAAAATTTAACGCGAATTTTAACAAAATATTAACGTTTACAATTTTATGGTGCACTCTC
AGTACAATCTGCTCTGATGCCGCATAGTTAAGCCAGCCCCGACACCCGCCAACACCCGCTGACGCGCCCT
GACGGGCTTGTCTGCTCCCGGCATCCGCTTACAGACAAGCTGTGACCGTCTCCGGGAGCTGCATGTGTCA
GAGGTTTTCACCGTCATCACCGAAACGCGCGAGACGAAAGGGCCTCGTGATACGCCTATTTTTATAGGTT
AATGTCATGATAATAATGGTTTCTTAGACGTCAGGTGGCACTTTTCGGGGAAATGTGCGCGGAACCCCTA
TTTGTTTATTTTTCTAAATACATTCAAATATGTATCCGCTCATGAGACAATAACCCTGATAAATGCTTCA
ATAATATTGAAAAAGGAAGAGTATGAGTATTCAACATTTCCGTGTCGCCCTTATTCCCTTTTTTGCGGCA
TTTTGCCTTCCTGTTTTTGCTCACCCAGAAACGCTGGTGAAAGTAAAAGATGCTGAAGATCAGTTGGGTG
CACGAGTGGGTTACATCGAACTGGATCTCAACAGCGGTAAGATCCTTGAGAGTTTTCGCCCCGAAGAACG
TTTTCCAATGATGAGCACTTTTAAAGTTCTGCTATGTGGCGCGGTATTATCCCGTATTGACGCCGGGCAA
GAGCAACTCGGTCGCCGCATACACTATTCTCAGAATGACTTGGTTGAGTACTCACCAGTCACAGAAAAGC
ATCTTACGGATGGCATGACAGTAAGAGAATTATGCAGTGCTGCCATAACCATGAGTGATAACACTGCGGC
CAACTTACTTCTGACAACGATCGGAGGACCGAAGGAGCTAACCGCTTTTTTGCACAACATGGGGGATCAT
GTAACTCGCCTTGATCGTTGGGAACCGGAGCTGAATGAAGCCATACCAAACGACGAGCGTGACACCACGA
TGCCTGTAGCAATGGCAACAACGTTGCGCAAACTATTAACTGGCGAACTACTTACTCTAGCTTCCCGGCA
ACAATTAATAGACTGGATGGAGGCGGATAAAGTTGCAGGACCACTTCTGCGCTCGGCCCTTCCGGCTGGC
TGGTTTATTGCTGATAAATCTGGAGCCGGTGAGCGTGGGTCTCGCGGTATCATTGCAGCACTGGGGCCAG
ATGGTAAGCCCTCCCGTATCGTAGTTATCTACACGACGGGGAGTCAGGCAACTATGGATGAACGAAATAG
ACAGATCGCTGAGATAGGTGCCTCACTGATTAAGCATTGGTAACTGTCAGACCAAGTTTACTCATATATA
CTTTAGATTGATTTAAAACTTCATTTTTAATTTAAAAGGATCTAGGTGAAGATCCTTTTTGATAATCTCA
TGACCAAAATCCCTTAACGTGAGTTTTCGTTCCACTGAGCGTCAGACCCCGTAGAAAAGATCAAAGGATC
TTCTTGAGATCCTTTTTTTCTGCGCGTAATCTGCTGCTTGCAAACAAAAAAACCACCGCTACCAGCGGTG
GTTTGTTTGCCGGATCAAGAGCTACCAACTCTTTTTCCGAAGGTAACTGGCTTCAGCAGAGCGCAGATAC
CAAATACTGTTCTTCTAGTGTAGCCGTAGTTAGGCCACCACTTCAAGAACTCTGTAGCACCGCCTACATA
CCTCGCTCTGCTAATCCTGTTACCAGTGGCTGCTGCCAGTGGCGATAAGTCGTGTCTTACCGGGTTGGAC
TCAAGACGATAGTTACCGGATAAGGCGCAGCGGTCGGGCTGAACGGGGGGTTCGTGCACACAGCCCAGCT
TGGAGCGAACGACCTACACCGAACTGAGATACCTACAGCGTGAGCTATGAGAAAGCGCCACGCTTCCCGA
AGGGAGAAAGGCGGACAGGTATCCGGTAAGCGGCAGGGTCGGAACAGGAGAGCGCACGAGGGAGCTTCCA
GGGGGAAACGCCTGGTATCTTTATAGTCCTGTCGGGTTTCGCCACCTCTGACTTGAGCGTCGATTTTTGT
GATGCTCGTCAGGGGGGCGGAGCCTATGGAAAAACGCCAGCAACGCGGCCTTTTTACGGTTCCTGGCCTT
TTGCTGGCCTTTTGCTCACATGT
Features (pLannotate 1.2.2; 15 found; start..end, strand, type, name):
     12..39      +  repeat_region  AAV2 ITR (fragment): inverted terminal repeat of adeno-associated virus serotype 2 inverted
     68..95      +  repeat_region  AAV2 ITR (fragment): inverted terminal repeat of adeno-associated virus serotype 2 inverted
    857..1573    +  CDS            SYFP2: SYFP2 is a basic (constitutively fluorescent) yellow fluorescent protein published in 2006, derived from Aequorea victoria. It is reported to be a very rapidly-maturing monomer with moderate acid sensitivity.
   1604..1981    +  CDS            H2B: human histone H2B; HIST1H2BJ
   2021..2178    +  misc_feature   WPRE (fragment): woodchuck hepatitis virus posttranscriptional regulatory element
   2184..2264    +  misc_feature   WPRE (fragment): woodchuck hepatitis virus posttranscriptional regulatory element
   2281..2392    +  polyA_signal   bGH poly(A) signal: bovine growth hormone polyadenylation signal
   2510..2650    +  repeat_region  AAV2 ITR: inverted terminal repeat of adeno-associated virus serotype 2 inverted
   2655..2706    -  misc_feature   bom (fragment): basis of mobility region from pBR322
   2725..3180    +  rep_origin     f1 ori (sequence partly withheld): f1 bacteriophage origin of replication; arrow indicates direction of (+) strand synthesis
   3181..3230    -  misc_feature   bom (fragment): basis of mobility region from pBR322
   3332..3367    -  CDS            rop (fragment): Rop protein, which maintains plasmids at low copy number; rop
   3462..3566    +  promoter       AmpR promoter: bla
   3567..4427    +  CDS            AmpR: β-lactamase; bla; confers resistance to ampicillin, carbenicillin, and related antibiotics
   4598..5186    +  rep_origin     ori: high-copy-number ColE1/pMB1/pBR322/pUC origin of replication
