[The description below was written by a language model from this plasmid's Addgene catalogue record and pLannotate feature annotations shown in this document.]
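Description:
AiP12343 - pAAV-AiE0354m-minRho-SYFP2-10aa-H2B-WPRE3-BGHpA (alias CN2343) is an AAV transfer plasmid of about 5.2 kb built on a pAAV2 backbone. It is intended for packaging into recombinant adeno-associated virus for delivery to brain tissue. In bacteria it is maintained as a high-copy plasmid through a ColE1/pUC-type origin and selected with ampicillin via the β-lactamase gene and its native promoter. An f1 phage origin and small remnants of pBR322 bom and rop sequences are also present in the backbone. The expression cassette is flanked by AAV2 inverted terminal repeats, which provide the signals for replication and encapsidation of the vector genome. The annotation detects the downstream ITR in full, but only short fragments of the upstream one.

The payload is an enhancer-driven nuclear reporter. AiE0354m, a candidate enhancer sequence designed to direct expression in specific populations of brain cells, is paired with the minimal minRho promoter. Neither element was annotated in the feature table, but both presumably occupy the unannotated region between the upstream ITR and the coding sequence. A minimal promoter has little activity of its own, so the cell-type pattern of expression should reflect the enhancer. The transcript encodes SYFP2, a rapidly maturing monomeric yellow fluorescent protein. According to the construct name, a 10-amino-acid linker joins it to human histone H2B, which localises the fluorescence to chromatin and so labels nuclei. A shortened WPRE (WPRE3, annotated as two WPRE fragments) enhances transcript expression, and a bovine growth hormone polyadenylation signal terminates the message. The construct belongs to a collection of enhancer AAVs for genetic access to cortical cell types. The record does not state which population AiE0354m targets.
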