Addgene plasmid #230206: AiP12343 - pAAV-AiE0354m-minRho-SYFP2-10aa-H2B-WPRE3-BGHpA (Alias: CN2343)
Purpose: AiE0354m is an enhancer sequence, designed to drive AAV-mediated transgene expression in specific populations of brain cells
Depositing lab: Allen Institute for Brain Science & Boaz Levi. Depositing organization: Allen Institute. Publication: A suite of enhancer AAVs and transgenic mouse lines for genetic access to cortical cell types. Ben-Simon Y, Hooper M, Narayan S, Daigle TL, Dwivedi D, Way SW, Oster A, Stafford DA, Mich JK, Taormina MJ, Martinez RA, Opitz-Araya X, Roth JR, Alexander JR, Allen S, Amster A, Arbuckle J, Ayala A, Baker PM, Bakken TE, Barcelli T, Barta S, Bendrick J, Bertagnolli D, Bielstein C, Bishwakarma P, Bowlus J, Boyer G, Brouner K, Casian B, Casper T, Chakka AB, Chakrabarty R, Chance RK, Chavan S, Clark M, Colbert K, Collman F, Daniel S, Departee M, DiValentin P, Donadio N, Dotson N, Egdorf T, Fliss T, Gabitto M, Garcia J, Gary A, Gasperini M, Gloe J, Goldy J, Gore BB, Graybuck L, Greisman N, Haeseleer F, Halterman C, Haradon Z, Hastings SD, Helback O, Ho W, Hockemeyer D, Huang C, Huff S, Hunker A, Johansen N, Jones D, Juneau Z, Kalmbach B, Kannan M, Khem S, Kussick E, Kutsal R, Larsen R, Lee C, Lee AY, Leibly M, Lenz GH, Li S, Liang E, Lusk N, Madigan Z, Malloy J, Malone J, McCue R, Melchor J, Mollenkopf T, Moosman S, Morin E, Newman D, Ng L, Ngo K, Omstead V, Otto S, Oyama A, Pena N, Pham T, Phillips E, Pom CA, Potekhina L, Ransford S, Ray PL, Rette D, Reynoldson C, Rimorin C, Rocha D, Ruiz A, Sanchez REA, Sawyer L, Sedeno-Cortes A, Sevigny JP, Shapovalova N, Shepard N, Shulga L, Sigler AR, Siverts L, Soliman S, Somasundaram S, Staats B, Stewart K, Szelenyi E, Tieu M, Trader C, Tran A, van Velthoven CTJ, Walker M, Wang Y, Weed N, Wirthlin M, Wood T, Wynalda B, Yao Z, Zhou T, Ariza J, Dee N, Reding M, Ronellenfitch K, Mufti S, Sunkin SM, Smith KA, Esposito L, Waters J, Thyagarajan B, Yao S, Lein ES, Zeng H, Levi BP, Ngai J, Ting JT, Tasic B. Cell. 2025 May 16:S0092-8674(25)00513-6. doi: 10.1016/j.cell.2025.05.002. PubMed 40403729.
Backbone
  Vector backbone: pAAV2
  Vector type: AAV
Growth in bacteria
  Bacterial resistance: Ampicillin, 100 μg/mL
  Growth temperature: 37°C
  Growth strain: NEB Stable
  Copy number: High Copy
Gene/Insert
  Gene/Insert name: SYFP2
  Species: Synthetic
  Promoter: minRho
  Cloning method: Gibson Cloning
Terms and licenses: Academic/Nonprofit Terms; Industry Terms: Not Available to Industry
How to cite: AiP12343 - pAAV-AiE0354m-minRho-SYFP2-10aa-H2B-WPRE3-BGHpA (Alias: CN2343) was a gift from Allen Institute for Brain Science & Boaz Levi (Addgene plasmid # 230206 ; http://n2t.net/addgene:230206 ; RRID:Addgene_230206)
